LOCUS       Exported 9032 bp ds-DNA circular SYN 12-MAY-2021
DEFINITION  synthetic circular DNA
ACCESSION   .
VERSION     .
KEYWORDS    Flag-HA-USP13
SOURCE      synthetic DNA construct
  ORGANISM  synthetic DNA construct
REFERENCE   1 (bases 1 to 9032)
  AUTHORS   Sowa ME, Bennett EJ, Gygi SP, Harper JW
  TITLE     Defining the human deubiquitinating enzyme interaction landscape.
  JOURNAL   Cell. 2009 Jul 23. 138(2):389-403.
  PUBMED    19615732
REFERENCE   2 (bases 1 to 9032)
  AUTHORS   .
  TITLE     Direct Submission
  JOURNAL   Exported May 12, 2021 from SnapGene Server 1.1.58
            http://www.snapgene.com
FEATURES             Location/Qualifiers
     source          1..9032
                     /organism="synthetic DNA construct"
                     /mol_type="other DNA"
     LTR             65..579
                     /label=3' LTR
                     /note="3' long terminal repeat from murine embryonic stem
                     cell virus"
     protein_bind    741..757
                     /label=lac operator
                     /bound_moiety="lac repressor encoded by lacI"
                     /note="The lac repressor binds to the lac operator to
                     inhibit transcription in E. coli. This inhibition can be
                     relieved by adding lactose or
                     isopropyl-beta-D-thiogalactopyranoside (IPTG)."
     promoter        complement(765..795)
                     /label=lac promoter
                     /note="promoter for the E. coli lac operon"
     protein_bind    810..831
                     /label=CAP binding site
                     /bound_moiety="E. coli catabolite activator protein"
                     /note="CAP binding activates transcription in the presence
                     of cAMP."
     primer_bind     complement(948..965)
                     /label=L4440
                     /note="L4440 vector, forward primer"
     rep_origin      complement(1119..1707)
                     /direction=LEFT
                     /label=ori
                     /note="high-copy-number ColE1/pMB1/pBR322/pUC origin of
                     replication"
     primer_bind     complement(1199..1218)
                     /label=pBR322ori-F
                     /note="pBR322 origin, forward primer"
     CDS             complement(1878..2738)
                     /codon_start=1
                     /gene="bla"
                     /product="beta-lactamase"
                     /label=AmpR
                     /note="confers resistance to ampicillin, carbenicillin, and
                     related antibiotics"
                     /translation="MSIQHFRVALIPFFAAFCLPVFAHPETLVKVKDAEDQLGARVGYI
                     ELDLNSGKILESFRPEERFPMMSTFKVLLCGAVLSRIDAGQEQLGRRIHYSQNDLVEYS
                     PVTEKHLTDGMTVRELCSAAITMSDNTAANLLLTTIGGPKELTAFLHNMGDHVTRLDRW
                     EPELNEAIPNDERDTTMPVAMATTLRKLLTGELLTLASRQQLIDWMEADKVAGPLLRSA
                     LPAGWFIADKSGAGERGSRGIIAALGPDGKPSRIVVIYTTGSQATMDERNRQIAEIGAS
                     LIKHW"
     primer_bind     2501..2520
                     /label=Amp-R
                     /note="Ampicillin resistance gene, reverse primer"
     promoter        complement(2739..2843)
                     /gene="bla"
                     /label=AmpR promoter
     primer_bind     2911..2929
                     /label=pBRforEco
                     /note="pBR322 vectors, upsteam of EcoRI site, forward
                     primer"
     primer_bind     complement(2967..2989)
                     /label=pGEX 3'
                     /note="pGEX vectors, reverse primer"
     primer_bind     3089..3108
                     /label=pRS-marker
                     /note="pRS vectors, use to sequence yeast selectable
                     marker"
     primer_bind     3302..3324
                     /label=M13/pUC Forward
                     /note="In lacZ gene"
     primer_bind     3452..3471
                     /label=pBRrevBam
                     /note="pBR322 vectors, tet region, downstream of BamHI,
                     reverse primer"
     LTR             3671..4187
                     /label=5' LTR
                     /note="5' long terminal repeat from murine embryonic stem
                     cell virus"
     misc_feature    4251..4592
                     /label=MESV Psi
                     /note="packaging signal of murine embryonic stem cell
                     virus"
     CDS             4659..5075
                     /label=gag (truncated)
                     /note="truncated Moloney murine leukemia virus (MMLV) gag
                     gene lacking the start codon"
     primer_bind     5005..5027
                     /label=pLXSN 5'
                     /note="Murine stem cell virus, forward primer. Also called
                     MSCV"
     primer_bind     5043..5059
                     /label=pBABE 5'
                     /note="Psi packaging signal, forward primer for pBABE
                     vectors"
     regulatory      5088..5097
                     /regulatory_class="other"
                     /note="vertebrate consensus sequence for strong initiation
                     of translation (Kozak, 1987)"
     CDS             5097..5120
                     /codon_start=1
                     /product="FLAG(R) epitope tag, followed by an enterokinase
                     cleavage site"
                     /label=FLAG
                     /translation="DYKDDDDK"
     CDS             5133..5159
                     /codon_start=1
                     /product="HA (human influenza hemagglutinin) epitope tag"
                     /label=HA
                     /translation="YPYDVPDYA"
     protein_bind    5175..5199
                     /gene="mutant version of attB"
                     /label=attB1
                     /bound_moiety="BP Clonase(TM)"
                     /note="recombination site for the Gateway(R) BP reaction"
     protein_bind    complement(7804..7828)
                     /gene="mutant version of attB"
                     /label=attB2
                     /bound_moiety="BP Clonase(TM)"
                     /note="recombination site for the Gateway(R) BP reaction"
     misc_feature    7858..8410
                     /label=IRES
                     /note="internal ribosome entry site (IRES) of the
                     encephalomyocarditis virus (EMCV)"
     primer_bind     complement(8002..8019)
                     /label=IRES reverse
                     /note="IRES internal ribosome entry site, reverse primer.
                     Also called pCDH-rev"
     primer_bind     8229..8248
                     /label=IRES-F
                     /note="IRES internal ribosome entry site, forward primer"
     CDS             8422..9021
                     /codon_start=1
                     /gene="pac from Streptomyces alboniger"
                     /product="puromycin N-acetyltransferase"
                     /label=PuroR
                     /note="confers resistance to puromycin"
                     /translation="MTEYKPTVRLATRDDVPRAVRTLAAAFADYPATRHTVDPDRHIER
                     VTELQELFLTRVGLDIGKVWVADDGAAVAVWTTPESVEAGAVFAEIGPRMAELSGSRLA
                     AQQQMEGLLAPHRPKEPAWFLATVGVSPDHQGKGLGSAVVLPGVEAAERAGVPAFLETS
                     APRNLPFYERLGFTVTADVEVPEGPRTWCMTRKPGA"
     primer_bind     complement(8422..8441)
                     /label=Puro-R
                     /note="Puromycin resistance gene, reverse primer. Also
                     called puro-variant-R"
     primer_bind     8918..8938
                     /label=Puro-F
                     /note="Puromycin resistance gene, forward primer"
ORIGIN
        1 cgacctgcag ccaagcttat cgataaaata aaagatttta tttagtctcc agaaaaaggg
       61 gggaatgaaa gaccccacct gtaggtttgg caagctagct taagtaacgc cattttgcaa
      121 ggcatggaaa atacataact gagaatagag aagttcagat caaggttagg aacagagaga
      181 cagcagaata tgggccaaac aggatatctg tggtaagcag ttcctgcccc ggctcagggc
      241 caagaacaga tggtccccag atgcggtccc gccctcagca gtttctagag aaccatcaga
      301 tgtttccagg gtgccccaag gacctgaaat gaccctgtgc cttatttgaa ctaaccaatc
      361 agttcgcttc tcgcttctgt tcgcgcgctt ctgctccccg agctcaataa aagagcccac
      421 aacccctcac tcggcgcgcc agtcctccga tagactgcgt cgcccgggta cccgtgtatc
      481 caataaaccc tcttgcagtt gcatccgact tgtggtctcg ctgttccttg ggagggtctc
      541 ctctgagtga ttgactaccc gtcagcgggg gtctttcatg ggtaacagtt tcttgaagtt
      601 ggagaacaac attctgaggg taggagtcga atattaagta atcctgactc aattagccac
      661 tgttttgaat ccacatactc caatactcct gaaatagttc attatggaca gcgcagaaag
      721 agctggggag aattgtgaaa ttgttatccg ctcacaattc cacacaacat acgagccgga
      781 agcataaagt gtaaagcctg gggtgcctaa tgagtgagct aactcacatt aattgcgttg
      841 cgctcactgc ccgctttcca gtcgggaaac ctgtcgtgcc agctgcatta atgaatcggc
      901 caacgcgcgg ggagaggcgg tttgcgtatt gggcgctctt ccgcttcctc gctcactgac
      961 tcgctgcgct cggtcgttcg gctgcggcga gcggtatcag ctcactcaaa ggcggtaata
     1021 cggttatcca cagaatcagg ggataacgca ggaaagaaca tgtgagcaaa aggccagcaa
     1081 aaggccagga accgtaaaaa ggccgcgttg ctggcgtttt tccataggct ccgcccccct
     1141 gacgagcatc acaaaaatcg acgctcaagt cagaggtggc gaaacccgac aggactataa
     1201 agataccagg cgtttccccc tggaagctcc ctcgtgcgct ctcctgttcc gaccctgccg
     1261 cttaccggat acctgtccgc ctttctccct tcgggaagcg tggcgctttc tcatagctca
     1321 cgctgtaggt atctcagttc ggtgtaggtc gttcgctcca agctgggctg tgtgcacgaa
     1381 ccccccgttc agcccgaccg ctgcgcctta tccggtaact atcgtcttga gtccaacccg
     1441 gtaagacacg acttatcgcc actggcagca gccactggta acaggattag cagagcgagg
     1501 tatgtaggcg gtgctacaga gttcttgaag tggtggccta actacggcta cactagaaga
     1561 acagtatttg gtatctgcgc tctgctgaag ccagttacct tcggaaaaag agttggtagc
     1621 tcttgatccg gcaaacaaac caccgctggt agcggtggtt tttttgtttg caagcagcag
     1681 attacgcgca gaaaaaaagg atctcaagaa gatcctttga tcttttctac ggggtctgac
     1741 gctcagtgga acgaaaactc acgttaaggg attttggtca tgagattatc aaaaaggatc
     1801 ttcacctaga tccttttaaa ttaaaaatga agttttaaat caatctaaag tatatatgag
     1861 taaacttggt ctgacagtta ccaatgctta atcagtgagg cacctatctc agcgatctgt
     1921 ctatttcgtt catccatagt tgcctgactc cccgtcgtgt agataactac gatacgggag
     1981 ggcttaccat ctggccccag tgctgcaatg ataccgcgag acccacgctc accggctcca
     2041 gatttatcag caataaacca gccagccgga agggccgagc gcagaagtgg tcctgcaact
     2101 ttatccgcct ccatccagtc tattaattgt tgccgggaag ctagagtaag tagttcgcca
     2161 gttaatagtt tgcgcaacgt tgttgccatt gctacaggca tcgtggtgtc acgctcgtcg
     2221 tttggtatgg cttcattcag ctccggttcc caacgatcaa ggcgagttac atgatccccc
     2281 atgttgtgca aaaaagcggt tagctccttc ggtcctccga tcgttgtcag aagtaagttg
     2341 gccgcagtgt tatcactcat ggttatggca gcactgcata attctcttac tgtcatgcca
     2401 tccgtaagat gcttttctgt gactggtgag tactcaacca agtcattctg agaatagtgt
     2461 atgcggcgac cgagttgctc ttgcccggcg tcaatacggg ataataccgc gccacatagc
     2521 agaactttaa aagtgctcat cattggaaaa cgttcttcgg ggcgaaaact ctcaaggatc
     2581 ttaccgctgt tgagatccag ttcgatgtaa cccactcgtg cacccaactg atcttcagca
     2641 tcttttactt tcaccagcgt ttctgggtga gcaaaaacag gaaggcaaaa tgccgcaaaa
     2701 aagggaataa gggcgacacg gaaatgttga atactcatac tcttcctttt tcaatattat
     2761 tgaagcattt atcagggtta ttgtctcatg agcggataca tatttgaatg tatttagaaa
     2821 aataaacaaa taggggttcc gcgcacattt ccccgaaaag tgccacctga cgtctaagaa
     2881 accattatta tcatgacatt aacctataaa aataggcgta tcacgaggcc ctttcgtctc
     2941 gcgcgtttcg gtgatgacgg tgaaaacctc tgacacatgc agctcccgga gacggtcaca
     3001 gcttgtctgt aagcggatgc cgggagcaga caagcccgtc agggcgcgtc agcgggtgtt
     3061 ggcgggtgtc ggggctggct taactatgcg gcatcagagc agattgtact gagagtgcac
     3121 catatgcggt gtgaaatacc gcacagatgc gtaaggagaa aataccgcat caggcgccat
     3181 tcgccattca ggctgcgcaa ctgttgggaa gggcgatcgg tgcgggcctc ttcgctatta
     3241 cgccagctgg cgaaaggggg atgtgctgca aggcgattaa gttgggtaac gccagggttt
     3301 tcccagtcac gacgttgtaa aacgacggcg caaggaatgg tgcatgcaag gagatggcgc
     3361 ccaacagtcc cccggccacg gggcctgcca ccatacccac gccgaaacaa gcgctcatga
     3421 gcccgaagtg gcgagcccga tcttccccat cggtgatgtc ggcgatatag gcgccagcaa
     3481 ccgcacctgt ggcgccggtg atgccggcca cgatgcgtcc ggcgtagagg cgattagtcc
     3541 aatttgttaa agacaggata tcagtggtcc aggctctagt tttgactcaa caatatcacc
     3601 agctgaagcc tatagagtac gagccataga taaaataaaa gattttattt agtctccaga
     3661 aaaagggggg aatgaaagac cccacctgta ggtttggcaa gctagcttaa gtaacgccat
     3721 tttgcaaggc atggaaaata cataactgag aatagagaag ttcagatcaa ggttaggaac
     3781 agagagacag cagaatatgg gccaaacagg atatctgtgg taagcagttc ctgccccggc
     3841 tcagggccaa gaacagatgg tccccagatg cggtcccgcc ctcagcagtt tctagagaac
     3901 catcagatgt ttccagggtg ccccaaggac ctgaaatgac cctgtgcctt atttgaacta
     3961 accaatcagt tcgcttctcg cttctgttcg cgcgcttctg ctccccgagc tcaataaaag
     4021 agcccacaac ccctcactcg gcgcgccagt cctccgatag actgcgtcgc ccgggtaccc
     4081 gtattcccaa taaagcctct tgctgtttgc atccgaatcg tggactcgct gatccttggg
     4141 agggtctcct cagattgatt gactgcccac ctcgggggtc tttcatttgg aggttccacc
     4201 gagatttgga gacccctgcc cagggaccac cgaccccccc gccgggaggt aagctggcca
     4261 gcggtcgttt cgtgtctgtc tctgtctttg tgcgtgtttg tgccggcatc taatgtttgc
     4321 gcctgcgtct gtactagtta gctaactagc tctgtatctg gcggacccgt ggtggaactg
     4381 acgagttctg aacacccggc cgcaaccctg ggagacgtcc cagggacttt gggggccgtt
     4441 tttgtggccc gacctgagga agggagtcga tgtggaatcc gaccccgtca ggatatgtgg
     4501 ttctggtagg agacgagaac ctaaaacagt tcccgcctcc gtctgaattt ttgctttcgg
     4561 tttggaaccg aagccgcgcg tcttgtctgc tgcagcgctg cagcatcgtt ctgtgttgtc
     4621 tctgtctgac tgtgtttctg tatttgtctg aaaattaggg ccagactgtt accactccct
     4681 taagtttgac cttaggtcac tggaaagatg tcgagcggat cgctcacaac cagtcggtag
     4741 atgtcaagaa gagacgttgg gttaccttct gctctgcaga atggccaacc tttaacgtcg
     4801 gatggccgcg agacggcacc tttaaccgag acctcatcac ccaggttaag atcaaggtct
     4861 tttcacctgg cccgcatgga cacccagacc aggtccccta catcgtgacc tgggaagcct
     4921 tggcttttga cccccctccc tgggtcaagc cctttgtaca ccctaagcct ccgcctcctc
     4981 ttcctccatc cgccccgtct ctcccccttg aacctcctcg ttcgaccccg cctcgatcct
     5041 ccctttatcc agccctcact ccttctctag gcgccggaat tagatctgcc accatggact
     5101 acaaggatga cgatgacaag ctcgatggag gatacccata cgatgttcca gattacgctg
     5161 ctcgaggtta tcaaacaagt ttgtacaaaa aagttggcgc gcccaccatg cagcgccggg
     5221 gcgccctgtt cggcatgccg ggcggcagcg gaggcaggaa gatggctgca ggagacatcg
     5281 gcgagctgct agtgccccac atgcccacga tccgcgtgcc caggtccggc gacagggtct
     5341 acaagaacga gtgcgccttc tcctacgact ctcccaattc tgaaggtgga ctctatgtat
     5401 gcatgaatac atttttggcc tttggaaggg aacatgttga aagacatttt cgaaaaactg
     5461 gacagagtgt atacatgcac ctgaaaagac atgtgcgaga gaaggtaaga ggggcgtctg
     5521 gtggagcgtt accaaaaagg aggaattcca agattttttt agatctagat actgatgacg
     5581 atttaaatag cgacgattat gaatatgaag atgaagccaa acttgttata ttcccagatc
     5641 actatgaaat agcactacca aatattgagg agttaccagc cctggtaaca attgcttgtg
     5701 atgcagttct cagctcaaaa tctccataca gaaagcagga cccagacacg tgggaaaatg
     5761 aattgccagt atctaaatat gccaacaacc tcacccagct ggacaatgga gtcaggattc
     5821 ctccaagtgg ttggaagtgt gccagatgcg acctgcgaga aaacctctgg ttgaatctga
     5881 ctgacggctc tgtcctgtgt ggaaagtggt tctttgacag ctctgggggc aacgggcatg
     5941 cgctggagca ttacagagac atgggctacc cactagccgt gaaactggga accatcactc
     6001 ctgacggggc agatgtttat tcttttcaag aagaagaacc tgttttggat cctcatttgg
     6061 ccaagcactt agcgcatttt ggaattgata tgcttcatat gcatgggaca gagaatgggc
     6121 tccaggacaa tgacatcaag ctgagggtca gtgagtggga agtgatccag gagtcgggca
     6181 cgaaactgaa gccaatgtat ggtcctggct acacgggtct gaagaacctg ggcaacagct
     6241 gctatctcag ctctgtcatg caggccatct tcagcatccc agaattccag agagcgtatg
     6301 taggaaacct tcccagaata tttgactact cgcctttaga tccaacacaa gatttcaaca
     6361 cacagatgac taagttagga catggccttc tctcaggcca gtattcaaag cctccggtga
     6421 aatctgaact cattgaacag gtgatgaagg aggagcacaa gccacagcag aacgggatct
     6481 ctccgcgcat gtttaaggcc tttgtaagca agagccaccc ggaattctcc tctaacaggc
     6541 agcaagatgc ccaggaattc ttcttgcacc tggtgaatct agtagagagg aaccgcatcg
     6601 gctcagaaaa cccaagcgat gtttttcgtt ttttggtgga agaacgcatt cagtgctgtc
     6661 agacccggaa agtccgctac acggagaggg tggattacct gatgcagtta cctgtggcca
     6721 tggaggcggc aaccaacaag gatgaactga tcgcttatga actaacgaga agggaagcag
     6781 aagcaaacag aagacccctt cctgagttgg tacgtgccaa gataccattt agtgcctgcc
     6841 ttcaggcctt ctctgaacca gaaaatgttg atgatttctg gagcagtgcc ctacaagcaa
     6901 agtctgcggg tgtgaaaaca tctcgctttg cttcattccc tgaatacttg gtagtgcaga
     6961 taaagaagtt cacttttggt cttgactggg ttcccaaaaa atttgatgtt tctattgata
     7021 tgccagacct acttgatatc aaccatctcc gagccagggg gttacagcca ggagaggaag
     7081 aacttccaga catcagcccc cccatagtca ttcctgatga ctcaaaagat cgcctgatga
     7141 accaattgat agacccatca gacatcgatg agtcatcagt gatgcagctg gccgagatgg
     7201 gtttcccgct ggaagcatgt cgcaaggctg tgtacttcac tggaaatatg ggcgccgagg
     7261 tggccttcaa ctggatcatt gttcacatgg aagagccaga ttttgctgag ccgctgacca
     7321 tgcctggtta tggaggggca gcttctgctg gagcctctgt ttttggtgct tctggactgg
     7381 ataaccaacc tccagaggaa atcgtagcta tcatcacctc catgggattt cagcgaaatc
     7441 aggctattca ggcactacga gcaacgaata ataacctgga aagagcactg gattggatct
     7501 ttagccaccc tgagtttgaa gaagacagtg attttgtgat tgagatggag aataatgcca
     7561 atgcaaacat tatttctgag gccaagcccg aaggacctag agtcaaggat ggatctggaa
     7621 catatgagct atttgcattc atcagtcaca tgggaacatc cacaatgagt ggtcattaca
     7681 tttgccatat caaaaaggaa ggaagatggg tgatttacaa tgaccacaaa gtttgtgcct
     7741 cagaaaggcc ccctaaagac ctgggctaca tgtactttta ccgcaggata ccaagcttaa
     7801 ttaatccaac tttcttgtac aaagtggttc gataacgaat tccgcccccc ccccctaacg
     7861 ttactggccg aagccgcttg gaataaggcc ggtgtgcgtt tgtctatatg ttattttcca
     7921 ccatattgcc gtcttttggc aatgtgaggg cccggaaacc tggccctgtc ttcttgacga
     7981 gcattcctag gggtctttcc cctctcgcca aaggaatgca aggtctgttg aatgtcgtga
     8041 aggaagcagt tcctctggaa gcttcttgaa gacaaacaac gtctgtagcg accctttgca
     8101 ggcagcggaa ccccccacct ggcgacaggt gcctctgcgg ccaaaagcca cgtgtataag
     8161 atacacctgc aaaggcggca caaccccagt gccacgttgt gagttggata gttgtggaaa
     8221 gagtcaaatg gctctcctca agcgtattca acaaggggct gaaggatgcc cagaaggtac
     8281 cccattgtat gggatctgat ctggggcctc ggtgcacatg ctttacatgt gtttagtcga
     8341 ggttaaaaaa acgtctaggc cccccgaacc acggggacgt ggttttcctt tgaaaaacac
     8401 gatgataata tggccacaac catgaccgag tacaagccca cggtgcgcct cgccacccgc
     8461 gacgacgtcc ccagggccgt acgcaccctc gccgccgcgt tcgccgacta ccccgccacg
     8521 cgccacaccg tcgatccgga ccgccacatc gagcgggtca ccgagctgca agaactcttc
     8581 ctcacgcgcg tcgggctcga catcggcaag gtgtgggtcg cggacgacgg cgccgcggtg
     8641 gcggtctgga ccacgccgga gagcgtcgaa gcgggggcgg tgttcgccga gatcggcccg
     8701 cgcatggccg agttgagcgg ttcccggctg gccgcgcagc aacagatgga aggcctcctg
     8761 gcgccgcacc ggcccaagga gcccgcgtgg ttcctggcca ccgtcggcgt ctcgcccgac
     8821 caccagggca agggtctggg cagcgccgtc gtgctccccg gagtggaggc ggccgagcgc
     8881 gccggggtgc ccgccttcct ggagacctcc gcgccccgca acctcccctt ctacgagcgg
     8941 ctcggcttca ccgtcaccgc cgacgtcgag gtgcccgaag gaccgcgcac ctggtgcatg
     9001 acccgcaagc ccggtgcctg atgcatcgat gt
//
