[The description below was written by a language model from this plasmid's Addgene catalogue record and the feature table of its GenBank file.]
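Description:
Flag-HA-USP13 is a 9,032 bp gammaretroviral mammalian expression plasmid. It was made by Gateway LR recombination of the human USP13 open reading frame (ubiquitin specific peptidase 13, also called isopeptidase T-3) into the destination vector pDEST_LTR_N_FLAG_HA_IRES_puro. In bacteria it replicates from a high-copy ColE1/pUC-type origin and is selected with ampicillin through the beta-lactamase gene.

The viral portion is of the MSCV type. It contains 5' and 3' long terminal repeats from murine embryonic stem cell virus, the MESV Psi packaging signal, and a truncated MMLV gag fragment lacking its start codon, which extends the packaging region. No separate internal promoter is annotated, so expression is presumably driven by the 5' LTR, as the backbone name suggests. Downstream of gag, a Kozak consensus sequence precedes tandem N-terminal FLAG and HA epitope tags. These are followed by attB1, the insert and attB2. The feature table does not annotate the USP13 coding sequence itself, but the roughly 2.6 kb interval between the att sites corresponds to the insert, which is recorded as unmutated. An EMCV IRES then allows translation of puromycin N-acetyltransferase from the same transcript, so puromycin resistance in transduced cells is linked to expression of the tagged protein.

When supplied with viral proteins in a packaging cell line, the plasmid yields retrovirus for generating stable cell lines that express FLAG-HA-USP13. The dual tag suits affinity purification and immunodetection. This fits the associated study, which mapped the interaction landscape of human deubiquitinating enzymes.
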