Addgene plasmid #22568: Flag-HA-USP13
Depositing lab: Wade Harper. Depositing organization: Harvard Medical School. Publication: Defining the human deubiquitinating enzyme interaction landscape. Sowa ME, Bennett EJ, Gygi SP, Harper JW. Cell. 2009 Jul 23. 138(2):389-403. 10.1016/j.cell.2009.04.042 PubMed 19615732.
Backbone
  Vector backbone: pDEST_LTR_N_FLAG_HA_IRES_puro
  Backbone manufacturer: Harper_Lab
  Backbone size w/o insert (bp): 6521
  Vector type: Mammalian Expression, Retroviral
  Selectable markers: Puromycin
Growth in bacteria
  Bacterial resistance: Ampicillin, 100 μg/mL
  Growth temperature: 37°C
  Growth strain: DH5alpha
  Copy number: High Copy
Gene/Insert
  Gene/Insert name: USP13 (alt names: ubiquitin specific peptidase 13 (isopeptidase T-3); ISOT3, IsoT-3)
  Species: H. sapiens (human)
  Mutation: None
  GenBank ID: NM_003940
  Entrez Gene: USP13 (a.k.a. ISOT3, IsoT-3)
  Tag / fusion protein: HA (N terminal on backbone); FLAG (N terminal on backbone)
  Cloning method: Gateway Cloning; 5′ cloning site GATEWAY_LR (unknown if destroyed); 3′ cloning site GATEWAY_LR (unknown if destroyed)
  Sequencing primers: 5′ CAGCCCTCACTCCTTCTCTAGG; 3′ CAAGCGGCTTCGGCCAGTAAC
Terms and licenses: Academic/Nonprofit Terms; Industry Terms: Not Available to Industry
How to cite: Flag-HA-USP13 was a gift from Wade Harper (Addgene plasmid # 22568 ; http://n2t.net/addgene:22568 ; RRID:Addgene_22568)
