>Addgene plasmid #22568 | Flag-HA-USP13 | addgene partial sequence | sequence record 28369 | 22568 with HarMSCVb (caggtcccctacatcgtgac)
NTCCNTGGGTCAGCCCTTTGTACACCCTAAGCCTCCGCCTCCTCTTCCTCCATCCGCCCCGTCTCTCCCC
CTTGAACCTCCTCGTTCGACCCCGCCTCGATCCTCCCTTTATCCAGCCCTCACTCCTTCTCTAGGCGCCG
GAATTAGATCTGCCACCATGGACTACAAGGATGACGATGACAAGCTCGATGGAGGATACCCATACGATGT
TCCAGATTACGCTGCTCGAGGTTATCAAACAAGTTTGTACAAAAAAGTTGGCGCGCCCACCATGCAGCGC
CGGGGCGCCCTGTTCGGCATGCCGGGCGGCAGCGGAGGCAGGAAGATGGCTGCAGGAGACATCGGCGAGC
TGCTAGTGCCCCACATGCCCACGATCCGCGTGCCCAGGTCCGGCGACAGGGTCTACAAGAACGAGTGCGC
CTTCTCCTACGACTCTCCCAATTCTGAAGGTGGACTCTATGTATGCATGAATACATTTTTGGCCTTTGGA
AGGGAACATGTTGAAAGACATTTTCGAAAAACTGGACAGAGTGTATACATGCACCTGAAAAGACATGTGC
GAGAGAAGGTAAGAGGGGCGTCTGGTGGAGCGTTACCAAAAAGGAGGAATTCCAAGATTTTTTTAGATCT
AGATACTGATGACGATTTAAAT
