>Addgene plasmid #22568 | Flag-HA-USP13 | addgene partial sequence | sequence record 28370 | 22568 with Harper-mscv(CAGCCCTCACTCCTTCTCTAGG)
CGATGACAAGCTCGATGGAGGATACCCATACGATGTTCCAGATTANNNTGCTCGAGGTTATCAAACAAGT
TTGTACAAAAAAGTTGGCGCGCCCACCATGCAGCGCCGGGGCGCCCTGTTCGGCATGCCGGGCGGCAGCG
GANGNNGGAAGATGGCTGCAGGAGACATCGGCGAGCTGCTAGTGCCCCACATGCCCACGATCCGCGTGCC
CAGGTCCGGCGACAGGGTCTACAAGAACGAGTGNGCCTTCTCCTACGACTCTCCCAATTCTGAAGGTGGA
CTCTATGTATGCATGAATACATTTTTGGCCTTTGNAAGGGAACATGTTGAAAGACATTTTCGAAAAACTG
GACAGAGTGTATANNTGCANCTGAAAAGACATGTGCNAGAGAAGGTAAGNNGGGCGTNTGGTGNAGCGTT
ACCAAAAAGGAGGAATTCCAAGATTTTTTTAGATCTAGATACTGANGANAATTTAAATAGCGACNATTAT
NAATATGAAGATGAAGCCAACNNGTTATATTCCC
